>Addgene plasmid #138872 | pPD558 ZF172x6-Compact_EYFP | addgene full sequence | sequence record 322855 | Addgene NGS Result
GTGCCACCTGACGTCGACGGATCGGGAGATCTGCGAGGGAGGGGCTACGCGAGGAGGGGCTTGAGCTGGA
GGGGCTGACTAAGGAGGGGCTACGCGAGGAGGGGCTTGAGCTGGAGGGGCTAACGCTCTCTAGAGGGTAT
ATAATGGGGGCCACTAGTCTACTACCAGAGCTCATCGCTAGCGCCACCATGGTGAGCAAGGGCGAGGAGC
TGTTCACCGGGGTGGTGCCCATCCTGGTCGAGCTGGACGGCGACGTAAACGGCCACAAGTTCAGCGTGTC
CGGCGAGGGCGAGGGCGATGCCACCTACGGCAAGCTGACCCTGAAGTTCATCTGCACCACCGGCAAGCTG
CCCGTGCCCTGGCCCACCCTCGTGACCACCTTCGGCTACGGCCTGCAGTGCTTCGCCCGCTACCCCGACC
ACATGAAGCAGCACGACTTCTTCAAGTCCGCCATGCCCGAAGGCTACGTCCAGGAGCGCACCATCTTCTT
CAAGGACGACGGCAACTACAAGACCCGCGCCGAGGTGAAGTTCGAGGGCGACACCCTGGTGAACCGCATC
GAGCTGAAGGGCATCGACTTCAAGGAGGACGGCAACATCCTGGGGCACAAGCTGGAGTACAACTACAACA
GCCACAACGTCTATATCATGGCCGACAAGCAGAAGAACGGCATCAAGGTGAACTTCAAGATCCGCCACAA
CATCGAGGACGGCAGCGTGCAGCTCGCCGACCACTACCAGCAGAACACCCCCATCGGCGACGGCCCCGTG
CTGCTGCCCGACAACCACTACCTGAGCTACCAGTCCGCCCTGAGCAAAGACCCCAACGAGAAGCGCGATC
ACATGGTCCTGCTGGAGTTCGTGACCGCCGCCGGGATCACTCTCGGCATGGACGAGCTGTACAAGTAGGC
GGCCGCTCGAGTCTAGAGGGCCCGTTTAAACCCGCTGATCAGCCTCGACTGTGCCTTCTAGTTGCCAGCC
ATCTGTTGTTTGCCCCTCCCCCGTGCCTTCCTTGACCCTGGAAGGTGCCACTCCCACTGTCCTTTCCTAA
TAAAATGAGGAAATTGCATCGCATTGTCTGAGTAGGTGTCATTCTATTCTGGGGGGTGGGGTGGGGCAGG
ACAGCAAGGGGGAGGATTGGGAAGTCAATAGCAGGCATGCTGGGGATGCGGTGGGCTCTATGGCTTCTGA
GGCGGAAAGAACCAGCTGGGGCTCTAGGGGGTATCCCC
[124 nt withheld, positions 1229-1352]
C
[91 nt withheld, positions 1354-1444]
A
[49 nt withheld, positions 1446-1494]
CCTTTGACGTTGGAGTCCACGTTCTTT
[37 nt withheld, positions 1522-1558]
ACCCTATCTCGGTCTATTCTTTTGATTTATAAGGGATTTTGCCGATTTCGGCCTATTGGTTAAAAAATGA
GCTGATTTAACAAAAATTTAACGCGAATTAATTCTGTGGAATGTGTGTCAGTTAGGCTCAATTAGTCAGC
AACCATAGTCCCGCCCCTAACTCCGCCCATCCCGCCCCTAACTCCGCCCAGTTCCGCCCATTCTCCGCCC
CATGGCTGACTAATTTTTTTTATTTATGCAGAGGCCGAGGCCGCCTCTGCCTCTGAGCTATTCCAGAAGT
AGTGAGGAGGCTTTTTTGGAGGCCTAGGCTTTTGCAAAAAGCTCCCGGGAGCTTGTATATCCATTTTCGG
AGGTTGGGCTTCGGAATCGTTTTCCGGGACGCCGGCTGGATGATCCTCCAGCGCGGGGATCTCATGCTGG
AGTTCTTCGCCCACCCCAACTTGTTTATTGCAGCTTATAATGGTTACAAATAAAGCAATAGCATCACAAA
TTTCACAAATAAAGCATTTTTTTCACTGCATTCTAGTTGTGGTTTGTCCAAACTCATCAATGTATCTTAT
CATGTCTGTATACCGTCGACCTCTAGCTAGAGCTTGGCGTAATCATGGTCATAGCTGTTTCCTGTGTGAA
ATTGTTATCCGCTCACAATTCCACACAACATACGAGCCGGAAGCATAAAGTGTAAAGCCTGGGGTGCCTA
ATGAGTGAGCTAACTCACATTAATTGCGTTGCGCTCACTGCCCGCTTTCCAGTCGGGAAACCTGTCGTGC
CAGCTGCATTAATGAATCGGCCAACGCGCGGGGAGAGGCGGTTTGCGTATTGGGCGCTCTTCCGCTTCCT
CGCTCACTGACTCGCTGCGCTCGGTCGTTCGGCTGCGGCGAGCGGTATCAGCTCACTCAAAGGCGGTAAT
ACGGTTATCCACAGAATCAGGGGATAACGCAGGAAAGAACATGTGAGCAAAAGGCCAGCAAAAGGCCAGG
AACCGTAAAAAGGCCGCGTTGCTGGCGTTTTTCCATAGGCTCCGCCCCCCTGACGAGCATCACAAAAATC
GACGCTCAAGTCAGAGGTGGCGAAACCCGACAGGACTATAAAGATACCAGGCGTTTCCCCCTGGAAGCTC
CCTCGTGCGCTCTCCTGTTCCGACCCTGCCGCTTACCGGATACCTGTCCGCCTTTCTCCCTTCGGGAAGC
GTGGCGCTTTCTCATAGCTCACGCTGTAGGTATCTCAGTTCGGTGTAGGTCGTTCGCTCCAAGCTGGGCT
GTGTGCACGAACCCCCCGTTCAGCCCGACCGCTGCGCCTTATCCGGTAACTATCGTCTTGAGTCCAACCC
GGTAAGACACGACTTATCGCCACTGGCAGCAGCCACTGGTAACAGGATTAGCAGAGCGAGGTATGTAGGC
GGTGCTACAGAGTTCTTGAAGTGGTGGCCTAACTACGGCTACACTAGAAGAACAGTATTTGGTATCTGCG
CTCTGCTGAAGCCAGTTACCTTCGGAAAAAGAGTTGGTAGCTCTTGATCCGGCAAACAAACCACCGCTGG
TAGCGGTGGTTTTTTTGTTTGCAAGCAGCAGATTACGCGCAGAAAAAAAGGATCTCAAGAAGATCCTTTG
ATCTTTTCTACGGGGTCTGACGCTCAGTGGAACGAAAACTCACGTTAAGGGATTTTGGTCATGAGATTAT
CAAAAAGGATCTTCACCTAGATCCTTTTAAATTAAAAATGAAGTTTTAAATCAATCTAAAGTATATATGA
GTAAACTTGGTCTGACAGTTACCAATGCTTAATCAGTGAGGCACCTATCTCAGCGATCTGTCTATTTCGT
TCATCCATAGTTGCCTGACTCCCCGTCGTGTAGATAACTACGATACGGGAGGGCTTACCATCTGGCCCCA
GTGCTGCAATGATACCGCGAGATCCACGCTCACCGGCTCCAGATTTATCAGCAATAAACCAGCCAGCCGG
AAGGGCCGAGCGCAGAAGTGGTCCTGCAACTTTATCCGCCTCCATCCAGTCTATTAATTGTTGCCGGGAA
GCTAGAGTAAGTAGTTCGCCAGTTAATAGTTTGCGCAACGTTGTTGCCATTGCTACAGGCATCGTGGTGT
CACGCTCGTCGTTTGGTATGGCTTCATTCAGCTCCGGTTCCCAACGATCAAGGCGAGTTACATGATCCCC
CATGTTGTGCAAAAAAGCGGTTAGCTCCTTCGGTCCTCCGATCGTTGTCAGAAGTAAGTTGGCCGCAGTG
TTATCACTCATGGTTATGGCAGCACTGCATAATTCTCTTACTGTCATGCCATCCGTAAGATGCTTTTCTG
TGACTGGTGAGTACTCAACCAAGTCATTCTGAGAATAGTGTATGCGGCGACCGAGTTGCTCTTGCCCGGC
GTCAATACGGGATAATACCGCGCCACATAGCAGAACTTTAAAAGTGCTCATCATTGGAAAACGTTCTTCG
GGGCGAAAACTCTCAAGGATCTTACCGCTGTTGAGATCCAGTTCGATGTAACCCACTCGTGCACCCAACT
GATCTTCAGCATCTTTTACTTTCACCAGCGTTTCTGGGTGAGCAAAAACAGGAAGGCAAAATGCCGCAAA
AAAGGGAATAAGGGCGACACGGAAATGTTGAATACTCATACTCTTCCTTTTTCAATATTATTGAAGCATT
TATCAGGGTTATTGTCTCATGAGCGGATACATATTTGAATGTATTTAGAAAAATAAACAAATAGGGGTTC
CGCGCACATTTCCCCGAAAA
Features (pLannotate 1.2.2; 16 found; start..end, strand, type, name):
    131..147     +  promoter       minP (fragment): minimal TATA-box promoter with low basal activity
    189..905     +  CDS            EYFP: EYFP is a basic (constitutively fluorescent) green/yellow fluorescent protein published in 1996, derived from Aequorea victoria. It is reported to be a very rapidly-maturing weak dimer with high acid sensitivity.
    959..1070    +  polyA_signal   bGH poly(A) signal: bovine growth hormone polyadenylation signal
   1187..1208    +  promoter       SV40 promoter (fragment): SV40 enhancer and early promoter
   1229..1657    +  rep_origin     f1 ori (sequence partly withheld): f1 bacteriophage origin of replication; arrow indicates direction of (+) strand synthesis
   1662..1684    +  promoter       SV40 promoter (fragment): SV40 enhancer and early promoter
   1685..1876    +  promoter       SV40 promoter: SV40 early promoter
   1903..2001    +  CDS            ble (fragment): BLE_KLEPN - Experimental evidence at protein level: Swiss-Prot protein existence level 1. Binding protein with a strong affinity to the bleomycin family of antibiotics. Binds to CL990; an antimitotic-antibiotic compound. From Klebsiella pneumoniae.
   1996..2117    +  polyA_signal   SV40 poly(A) signal: SV40 polyadenylation signal
   2190..2206    -  protein_bind   lac operator: The lac repressor binds to the lac operator to inhibit transcription in E. coli. This inhibition can be relieved by adding lactose or isopropyl-β-D-thiogalactopyranoside (IPTG). lac repressor encoded by lacI
   2214..2244    -  promoter       lac promoter: promoter for the E. coli lac operon
   2259..2280    -  protein_bind   CAP binding site: CAP binding activates transcription in the presence of cAMP. E. coli catabolite activator protein
   2293..2385    -  CDS            lacI (fragment): lac repressor; lacI; The lac repressor binds to the lac operator to inhibit transcription in E. coli. This inhibition can be relieved by adding lactose or isopropyl-β-D-thiogalactopyranoside (IPTG).
   2568..3156    -  rep_origin     ori: high-copy-number ColE1/pMB1/pBR322/pUC origin of replication
   3327..4187    -  CDS            AmpR: β-lactamase; bla; confers resistance to ampicillin, carbenicillin, and related antibiotics
   4188..4292    -  promoter       AmpR promoter: bla
