[The description below was written by a language model from this plasmid's Addgene catalogue record and pLannotate feature annotations shown in this document.]
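Description:
pPD558 ZF172x6-Compact_EYFP is a small (about 4.3 kb) mammalian expression reporter plasmid from the COMET toolkit, a set of parts for composing synthetic transcriptional programs in mammalian cells. It is built on the pPD540 Reporter Template v3 backbone and is propagated in E. coli as a high-copy plasmid through a ColE1/pUC-type origin, with ampicillin selection provided by β-lactamase expressed from its own promoter. An f1 phage origin is also present.

The payload is a synthetic, zinc-finger-responsive promoter, ZF172x6-Compact, cloned between BglII and NheI sites that both remain intact. The name suggests six ZF172 binding sites in a closely spaced arrangement, although the binding-site array itself is not annotated in the feature table. Just downstream lies a fragment of a minimal TATA-box promoter with low basal activity, followed by the EYFP coding sequence and a bovine growth hormone polyadenylation signal. With this layout, EYFP output should be low unless a transcription factor carrying the matching ZF172 DNA-binding domain is supplied, so fluorescence reads out the activity of that factor on this promoter architecture.

The backbone also carries an SV40 early promoter and SV40 polyadenylation signal flanking only a short fragment of a bleomycin-resistance (ble) gene. This looks like a remnant of a truncated selection cassette, so the record gives no evidence of a functional mammalian selection marker. Residual lac promoter, operator, CAP site and lacI fragments are also backbone remnants. The plasmid is typically used by co-delivering it with ZF172-based activators or inhibitors to characterize them or to build genetic circuits.
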