Addgene plasmid #138872: pPD558 ZF172x6-Compact_EYFP
Purpose: EYFP reporter vector for the ZF172x6-Compact promoter
Depositing lab: Joshua Leonard. Publication: The COMET toolkit for composing customizable genetic programs in mammalian cells. Donahue PS, Draut JW, Muldoon JJ, Edelstein HI, Bagheri N, Leonard JN. Nat Commun. 2020 Feb 7;11(1):779. doi: 10.1038/s41467-019-14147-5. PubMed 32034124.
Backbone
  Vector backbone: pPD540 Reporter Template v3
  Vector type: Mammalian Expression, Synthetic Biology
Growth in bacteria
  Bacterial resistance: Ampicillin, 100 μg/mL
  Growth temperature: 37°C
  Growth strain: DH5alpha
  Copy number: High Copy
Gene/Insert
  Gene/Insert name: ZF172x6-Compact
  Species: Synthetic
  Promoter: ZF172x6-Compact
  Cloning method: Restriction Enzyme; 5′ cloning site BglII (not destroyed); 3′ cloning site NheI (not destroyed)
  Sequencing primers: 5′ CGACACGGAAATGTTGAATAC; 3′ TAGAAGGCACAGTCGAGG
Terms and licenses: Academic/Nonprofit Terms; Industry Terms: Not Available to Industry
Depositor comments: Leonard Lab plasmid reference number: L1290
How to cite: pPD558 ZF172x6-Compact_EYFP was a gift from Joshua Leonard (Addgene plasmid # 138872 ; http://n2t.net/addgene:138872 ; RRID:Addgene_138872)
