>Addgene plasmid #138872 | pPD558 ZF172x6-Compact_EYFP | depositor partial sequence | sequence record 268411 | ZF172x6-Compact promoter
AGATCTGCGAGGGAGGGGCTACGCGAGGAGGGGCTTGAGCTGGAGGGGCTGACTAAGGAGGGGCTACGCG
AGGAGGGGCTTGAGCTGGAGGGGCTAACGCTCTCTAGAGGGTATATAATGGGGGCCACTAGTCTACTACC
AGAGCTCATCGCTAGC
